>Addgene plasmid #237634 | pX458_mCherry-HP1a-gRNA-1 | addgene full sequence | sequence record 471737 | Addgene NGS Result
GAGGGCCTATTTCCCATGATTCCTTCATATTTGCATATACGATACAAGGCTGTTAGAGAGATAATTGGAA
TTAATTTGACTGTAAACACAAAGATATTAGTACAAAATACGTGACGTAGAAAGTAATAATTTCTTGGGTA
GTTTGCAGTTTTAAAATTATGTTTTAAAATGGACTATCATATGCTTACCGTAACTTGAAAGTATTTCGAT
TTCTTGGCTTTATATATCTTGTGGAAAGGACGAAACACCGTTGGACAGGCGCATGGTTAAGGGGTTTTAG
AGCTAGAAATAGCAAGTTAAAATAAGGCTAGTCCGTTATCAACTTGAAAAAGTGGCACCGAGTCGGTGCT
TTTTTGTTTTAGAGCTAGAAATAGCAAGTTAAAATAAGGCTAGTCCGTTTTTAGCGCGTGCGCCAATTCT
GCAGACAAATGGCTCTAGAGGTACCCGTTACATAACTTACGGTAAATGGCCCGCCTGGCTGACCGCCCAA
CGACCCCCGCCCATTGACGTCAATAGTAACGCCAATAGGGACTTTCCATTGACGTCAATGGGTGGAGTAT
TTACGGTAAACTGCCCACTTGGCAGTACATCAAGTGTATCATATGCCAAGTACGCCCCCTATTGACGTCA
ATGACGGTAAATGGCCCGCCTGGCATTGTGCCCAGTACATGACCTTATGGGACTTTCCTACTTGGCAGTA
CATCTACGTATTAGTCATCGCTATTACCATGGTCGAGGTGAGCCCCACGTTCTGCTTCACTCTCCCCATC
TCCCCCCCCTCCCCACCCCCAATTTTGTATTTATTTATTTTTTAATTATTTTGTGCAGCGATGGGGGCGA
GGGGCGGGGCGGGGCGAGGCGGAGAGGTGCGGCGGCAGCCAATCAGAGCGGCGCGCTCCGAAAGTTTCCT
TTTATGGCGAGGCGGCGGCGGCGGCGGCCCTATAAAAAGCGAAGCGCGCGGCGGGCGGGAGTCGCTGCGC
GCTGCCTTCGCCCCGTGCCCCGCTCCGCCGCCGCCTCGCGCCGCCCGCCCCGGCTCTGACTGACCGCGTT
ACTCCCACAGGTGAGCGGGCGGGACGGCCCTTCTCCTCCGGGCTGTAATTAGCTGAGCAAGAGGTAAGGG
TTTAAGGGATGGTTGGTTGGTGGGGTATTAATGTTTAATTACCTGGAGCACCTGCCTGAAATCACTTTTT
TTCAGGTTGGACCGGTGCCACCATGGACTATAAGGACCACGACGGAGACTACAAGGATCATGATATTGAT
TACAAAGACGATGACGATAAGATGGCCCCAAAGAAGAAGCGGAAGGTCGGTATCCACGGAGTCCCAGCAG
CCGACAAGAAGTACAGCATCGGCCTGGACATCGGCACCAACTCTGTGGGCTGGGCCGTGATCACCGACGA
GTACAAGGTGCCCAGCAAGAAATTCAAGGTGCTGGGCAACACCGACCGGCACAGCATCAAGAAGAACCTG
ATCGGAGCCCTGCTGTTCGACAGCGGCGAAACAGCCGAGGCCACCCGGCTGAAGAGAACCGCCAGAAGAA
GATACACCAGACGGAAGAACCGGATCTGCTATCTGCAAGAGATCTTCAGCAACGAGATGGCCAAGGTGGA
CGACAGCTTCTTCCACAGACTGGAAGAGTCCTTCCTGGTGGAAGAGGATAAGAAGCACGAGCGGCACCCC
ATCTTCGGCAACATCGTGGACGAGGTGGCCTACCACGAGAAGTACCCCACCATCTACCACCTGAGAAAGA
AACTGGTGGACAGCACCGACAAGGCCGACCTGCGGCTGATCTATCTGGCCCTGGCCCACATGATCAAGTT
CCGGGGCCACTTCCTGATCGAGGGCGACCTGAACCCCGACAACAGCGACGTGGACAAGCTGTTCATCCAG
CTGGTGCAGACCTACAACCAGCTGTTCGAGGAAAACCCCATCAACGCCAGCGGCGTGGACGCCAAGGCCA
TCCTGTCTGCCAGACTGAGCAAGAGCAGACGGCTGGAAAATCTGATCGCCCAGCTGCCCGGCGAGAAGAA
GAATGGCCTGTTCGGAAACCTGATTGCCCTGAGCCTGGGCCTGACCCCCAACTTCAAGAGCAACTTCGAC
CTGGCCGAGGATGCCAAACTGCAGCTGAGCAAGGACACCTACGACGACGACCTGGACAACCTGCTGGCCC
AGATCGGCGACCAGTACGCCGACCTGTTTCTGGCCGCCAAGAACCTGTCCGACGCCATCCTGCTGAGCGA
CATCCTGAGAGTGAACACCGAGATCACCAAGGCCCCCCTGAGCGCCTCTATGATCAAGAGATACGACGAG
CACCACCAGGACCTGACCCTGCTGAAAGCTCTCGTGCGGCAGCAGCTGCCTGAGAAGTACAAAGAGATTT
TCTTCGACCAGAGCAAGAACGGCTACGCCGGCTACATTGACGGCGGAGCCAGCCAGGAAGAGTTCTACAA
GTTCATCAAGCCCATCCTGGAAAAGATGGACGGCACCGAGGAACTGCTCGTGAAGCTGAACAGAGAGGAC
CTGCTGCGGAAGCAGCGGACCTTCGACAACGGCAGCATCCCCCACCAGATCCACCTGGGAGAGCTGCACG
CCATTCTGCGGCGGCAGGAAGATTTTTACCCATTCCTGAAGGACAACCGGGAAAAGATCGAGAAGATCCT
GACCTTCCGCATCCCCTACTACGTGGGCCCTCTGGCCAGGGGAAACAGCAGATTCGCCTGGATGACCAGA
AAGAGCGAGGAAACCATCACCCCCTGGAACTTCGAGGAAGTGGTGGACAAGGGCGCTTCCGCCCAGAGCT
TCATCGAGCGGATGACCAACTTCGATAAGAACCTGCCCAACGAGAAGGTGCTGCCCAAGCACAGCCTGCT
GTACGAGTACTTCACCGTGTATAACGAGCTGACCAAAGTGAAATACGTGACCGAGGGAATGAGAAAGCCC
GCCTTCCTGAGCGGCGAGCAGAAAAAGGCCATCGTGGACCTGCTGTTCAAGACCAACCGGAAAGTGACCG
TGAAGCAGCTGAAAGAGGACTACTTCAAGAAAATCGAGTGCTTCGACTCCGTGGAAATCTCCGGCGTGGA
AGATCGGTTCAACGCCTCCCTGGGCACATACCACGATCTGCTGAAAATTATCAAGGACAAGGACTTCCTG
GACAATGAGGAAAACGAGGACATTCTGGAAGATATCGTGCTGACCCTGACACTGTTTGAGGACAGAGAGA
TGATCGAGGAACGGCTGAAAACCTATGCCCACCTGTTCGACGACAAAGTGATGAAGCAGCTGAAGCGGCG
GAGATACACCGGCTGGGGCAGGCTGAGCCGGAAGCTGATCAACGGCATCCGGGACAAGCAGTCCGGCAAG
ACAATCCTGGATTTCCTGAAGTCCGACGGCTTCGCCAACAGAAACTTCATGCAGCTGATCCACGACGACA
GCCTGACCTTTAAAGAGGACATCCAGAAAGCCCAGGTGTCCGGCCAGGGCGATAGCCTGCACGAGCACAT
TGCCAATCTGGCCGGCAGCCCCGCCATTAAGAAGGGCATCCTGCAGACAGTGAAGGTGGTGGACGAGCTC
GTGAAAGTGATGGGCCGGCACAAGCCCGAGAACATCGTGATCGAAATGGCCAGAGAGAACCAGACCACCC
AGAAGGGACAGAAGAACAGCCGCGAGAGAATGAAGCGGATCGAAGAGGGCATCAAAGAGCTGGGCAGCCA
GATCCTGAAAGAACACCCCGTGGAAAACACCCAGCTGCAGAACGAGAAGCTGTACCTGTACTACCTGCAG
AATGGGCGGGATATGTACGTGGACCAGGAACTGGACATCAACCGGCTGTCCGACTACGATGTGGACCATA
TCGTGCCTCAGAGCTTTCTGAAGGACGACTCCATCGACAACAAGGTGCTGACCAGAAGCGACAAGAACCG
GGGCAAGAGCGACAACGTGCCCTCCGAAGAGGTCGTGAAGAAGATGAAGAACTACTGGCGGCAGCTGCTG
AACGCCAAGCTGATTACCCAGAGAAAGTTCGACAATCTGACCAAGGCCGAGAGAGGCGGCCTGAGCGAAC
TGGATAAGGCCGGCTTCATCAAGAGACAGCTGGTGGAAACCCGGCAGATCACAAAGCACGTGGCACAGAT
CCTGGACTCCCGGATGAACACTAAGTACGACGAGAATGACAAGCTGATCCGGGAAGTGAAAGTGATCACC
CTGAAGTCCAAGCTGGTGTCCGATTTCCGGAAGGATTTCCAGTTTTACAAAGTGCGCGAGATCAACAACT
ACCACCACGCCCACGACGCCTACCTGAACGCCGTCGTGGGAACCGCCCTGATCAAAAAGTACCCTAAGCT
GGAAAGCGAGTTCGTGTACGGCGACTACAAGGTGTACGACGTGCGGAAGATGATCGCCAAGAGCGAGCAG
GAAATCGGCAAGGCTACCGCCAAGTACTTCTTCTACAGCAACATCATGAACTTTTTCAAGACCGAGATTA
CCCTGGCCAACGGCGAGATCCGGAAGCGGCCTCTGATCGAGACAAACGGCGAAACCGGGGAGATCGTGTG
GGATAAGGGCCGGGATTTTGCCACCGTGCGGAAAGTGCTGAGCATGCCCCAAGTGAATATCGTGAAAAAG
ACCGAGGTGCAGACAGGCGGCTTCAGCAAAGAGTCTATCCTGCCCAAGAGGAACAGCGATAAGCTGATCG
CCAGAAAGAAGGACTGGGACCCTAAGAAGTACGGCGGCTTCGACAGCCCCACCGTGGCCTATTCTGTGCT
GGTGGTGGCCAAAGTGGAAAAGGGCAAGTCCAAGAAACTGAAGAGTGTGAAAGAGCTGCTGGGGATCACC
ATCATGGAAAGAAGCAGCTTCGAGAAGAATCCCATCGACTTTCTGGAAGCCAAGGGCTACAAAGAAGTGA
AAAAGGACCTGATCATCAAGCTGCCTAAGTACTCCCTGTTCGAGCTGGAAAACGGCCGGAAGAGAATGCT
GGCCTCTGCCGGCGAACTGCAGAAGGGAAACGAACTGGCCCTGCCCTCCAAATATGTGAACTTCCTGTAC
CTGGCCAGCCACTATGAGAAGCTGAAGGGCTCCCCCGAGGATAATGAGCAGAAACAGCTGTTTGTGGAAC
AGCACAAGCACTACCTGGACGAGATCATCGAGCAGATCAGCGAGTTCTCCAAGAGAGTGATCCTGGCCGA
CGCTAATCTGGACAAAGTGCTGTCCGCCTACAACAAGCACCGGGATAAGCCCATCAGAGAGCAGGCCGAG
AATATCATCCACCTGTTTACCCTGACCAATCTGGGAGCCCCTGCCGCCTTCAAGTACTTTGACACCACCA
TCGACCGGAAGAGGTACACCAGCACCAAAGAGGTGCTGGACGCCACCCTGATCCACCAGAGCATCACCGG
CCTGTACGAGACACGGATCGACCTGTCTCAGCTGGGAGGCGACAAAAGGCCGGCGGCCACGAAAAAGGCC
GGCCAGGCAAAAAAGAAAAAGGAATTCGGCAGTGGAGAGGGCAGAGGAAGTCTGCTAACATGCGGTGACG
TCGAGGAGAATCCTGGCCCAGAATTCGTGAGCAAGGGCGAGGAGGATAACATGGCCATCATCAAGGAGTT
CATGCGCTTCAAGGTGCACATGGAGGGCTCCGTGAACGGCCACGAGTTCGAGATCGAGGGCGAGGGCGAG
GGCCGCCCCTACGAGGGCACCCAGACCGCCAAGCTGAAGGTGACCAAGGGTGGCCCCCTGCCCTTCGCCT
GGGACATCCTGTCCCCTCAGTTCATGTACGGCTCCAAGGCCTACGTGAAGCACCCCGCCGACATCCCCGA
CTACTTGAAGCTGTCCTTCCCCGAGGGCTTCAAGTGGGAGCGCGTGATGAACTTCGAGGACGGCGGCGTG
GTGACCGTGACCCAGGACTCCTCCCTGCAGGACGGCGAGTTCATCTACAAGGTGAAGCTGCGCGGCACCA
ACTTCCCCTCCGACGGCCCCGTAATGCAGAAGAAAACCATGGGCTGGGAGGCCTCCTCCGAGCGGATGTA
CCCCGAGGACGGCGCCCTGAAGGGCGAGATCAAGCAGAGGCTGAAGCTGAAGGACGGCGGCCACTACGAC
GCTGAGGTCAAGACCACCTACAAGGCCAAGAAGCCCGTGCAGCTGCCCGGCGCCTACAACGTCAACATCA
AGTTGGACATCACCTCCCACAACGAGGACTACACCATCGTGGAACAGTACGAACGCGCCGAGGGCCGCCA
CTCCACCGGCGGCATGGACGAGCTGTACAAGGAATTCTAACTAGAGCTCGCTGATCAGCCTCGACTGTGC
CTTCTAGTTGCCAGCCATCTGTTGTTTGCCCCTCCCCCGTGCCTTCCTTGACCCTGGAAGGTGCCACTCC
CACTGTCCTTTCCTAATAAAATGAGGAAATTGCATCGCATTGTCTGAGTAGGTGTCATTCTATTCTGGGG
GGTGGGGTGGGGCAGGACAGCAAGGGGGAGGATTGGGAAGAGAATAGCAGGCATGCTGGGGAGCGGCCGC
AGGAACCCCTAGTGATGGAGTTGGCCACTCCCTCTCTGCGCGCTCGCTCGCTCACTGAGGCCGGGCGACC
AAAGGTCGCCCGACGCCCGGGCTTTGCCCGGGCGGCCTCAGTGAGCGAGCGAGCGCGCAGCTGCCTGCAG
GGGCGCCTGATGCGGTATTTTCTCCTTACGCATCTGTGCGGTATTTCACACCGCATA
[95 nt withheld, positions 6708-6802]
T
[46 nt withheld, positions 6804-6849]
C
[141 nt withheld, positions 6851-6991]
CCTTTGACGTTGGAGTCCACGTTCTTT
[37 nt withheld, positions 7019-7055]
ACTCTATCTCGGGCTATTCTTTTGATTTATAAGGGATTTTGCCGATTTCGGTCTATTGGTTAAAAAATGA
GCTGATTTAACAAAAATTTAACGCGAATTTTAACAAAATATTAACGTTTACAATTTTATGGTGCACTCTC
AGTACAATCTGCTCTGATGCCGCATAGTTAAGCCAGCCCCGACACCCGCCAACACCCGCTGACGCGCCCT
GACGGGCTTGTCTGCTCCCGGCATCCGCTTACAGACAAGCTGTGACCGTCTCCGGGAGCTGCATGTGTCA
GAGGTTTTCACCGTCATCACCGAAACGCGCGAGACGAAAGGGCCTCGTGATACGCCTATTTTTATAGGTT
AATGTCATGATAATAATGGTTTCTTAGACGTCAGGTGGCACTTTTCGGGGAAATGTGCGCGGAACCCCTA
TTTGTTTATTTTTCTAAATACATTCAAATATGTATCCGCTCATGAGACAATAACCCTGATAAATGCTTCA
ATAATATTGAAAAAGGAAGAGTATGAGTATTCAACATTTCCGTGTCGCCCTTATTCCCTTTTTTGCGGCA
TTTTGCCTTCCTGTTTTTGCTCACCCAGAAACGCTGGTGAAAGTAAAAGATGCTGAAGATCAGTTGGGTG
CACGAGTGGGTTACATCGAACTGGATCTCAACAGCGGTAAGATCCTTGAGAGTTTTCGCCCCGAAGAACG
TTTTCCAATGATGAGCACTTTTAAAGTTCTGCTATGTGGCGCGGTATTATCCCGTATTGACGCCGGGCAA
GAGCAACTCGGTCGCCGCATACACTATTCTCAGAATGACTTGGTTGAGTACTCACCAGTCACAGAAAAGC
ATCTTACGGATGGCATGACAGTAAGAGAATTATGCAGTGCTGCCATAACCATGAGTGATAACACTGCGGC
CAACTTACTTCTGACAACGATCGGAGGACCGAAGGAGCTAACCGCTTTTTTGCACAACATGGGGGATCAT
GTAACTCGCCTTGATCGTTGGGAACCGGAGCTGAATGAAGCCATACCAAACGACGAGCGTGACACCACGA
TGCCTGTAGCAATGGCAACAACGTTGCGCAAACTATTAACTGGCGAACTACTTACTCTAGCTTCCCGGCA
ACAATTAATAGACTGGATGGAGGCGGATAAAGTTGCAGGACCACTTCTGCGCTCGGCCCTTCCGGCTGGC
TGGTTTATTGCTGATAAATCTGGAGCCGGTGAGCGTGGAAGCCGCGGTATCATTGCAGCACTGGGGCCAG
ATGGTAAGCCCTCCCGTATCGTAGTTATCTACACGACGGGGAGTCAGGCAACTATGGATGAACGAAATAG
ACAGATCGCTGAGATAGGTGCCTCACTGATTAAGCATTGGTAACTGTCAGACCAAGTTTACTCATATATA
CTTTAGATTGATTTAAAACTTCATTTTTAATTTAAAAGGATCTAGGTGAAGATCCTTTTTGATAATCTCA
TGACCAAAATCCCTTAACGTGAGTTTTCGTTCCACTGAGCGTCAGACCCCGTAGAAAAGATCAAAGGATC
TTCTTGAGATCCTTTTTTTCTGCGCGTAATCTGCTGCTTGCAAACAAAAAAACCACCGCTACCAGCGGTG
GTTTGTTTGCCGGATCAAGAGCTACCAACTCTTTTTCCGAAGGTAACTGGCTTCAGCAGAGCGCAGATAC
CAAATACTGTTCTTCTAGTGTAGCCGTAGTTAGGCCACCACTTCAAGAACTCTGTAGCACCGCCTACATA
CCTCGCTCTGCTAATCCTGTTACCAGTGGCTGCTGCCAGTGGCGATAAGTCGTGTCTTACCGGGTTGGAC
TCAAGACGATAGTTACCGGATAAGGCGCAGCGGTCGGGCTGAACGGGGGGTTCGTGCACACAGCCCAGCT
TGGAGCGAACGACCTACACCGAACTGAGATACCTACAGCGTGAGCTATGAGAAAGCGCCACGCTTCCCGA
AGGGAGAAAGGCGGACAGGTATCCGGTAAGCGGCAGGGTCGGAACAGGAGAGCGCACGAGGGAGCTTCCA
GGGGGAAACGCCTGGTATCTTTATAGTCCTGTCGGGTTTCGCCACCTCTGACTTGAGCGTCGATTTTTGT
GATGCTCGTCAGGGGGGCGGAGCCTATGGAAAAACGCCAGCAACGCGGCCTTTTTACGGTTCCTGGCCTT
TTGCTGGCCTTTTGCTCACATGT
Features (pLannotate 1.2.2; 19 found; start..end, strand, type, name):
      1..241     +  promoter       U6 promoter: RNA polymerase III promoter for human U6 snRNA
    274..349     +  misc_RNA       gRNA scaffold: guide RNA scaffold for the Streptococcus pyogenes CRISPR/Cas9 system
    356..399     +  misc_RNA       gRNA scaffold (fragment): guide RNA scaffold for the Streptococcus pyogenes CRISPR/Cas9 system
    446..731     +  enhancer       CMV enhancer: human cytomegalovirus immediate early enhancer; contains an 18-bp deletion relative to the standard CMV enhancer
    834..967     +  promoter       chicken β-actin promoter (fragment): No description available
    968..1195    +  intron         hybrid intron: hybrid between chicken β-actin (CBA) and minute virus of mice (MMV) introns (Gray et al., 2011)
   1333..2934    +  CDS            Cas9(N): N-terminal portion of Streptococcus pyogenes Cas9 (Zetsche et al., 2015)
   2935..5433    +  CDS            Cas9(C): C-terminal portion of Streptococcus pyogenes Cas9 (Zetsche et al., 2015)
   5434..5481    +  CDS            nucleoplasmin NLS: bipartite nuclear localization signal from nucleoplasmin
   5557..6261    +  CDS            mCherry: mCherry is a basic (constitutively fluorescent) red fluorescent protein published in 2004, derived from Discosoma sp.. It is reported to be a very rapidly-maturing monomer with low acid sensitivity.
   6295..6406    +  polyA_signal   bGH poly(A) signal: bovine growth hormone polyadenylation signal
   6511..6651    +  repeat_region  AAV2 ITR: inverted terminal repeat of adeno-associated virus serotype 2 inverted
   6656..6707    -  misc_feature   bom (fragment): basis of mobility region from pBR322
   6726..7181    +  rep_origin     f1 ori (sequence partly withheld): f1 bacteriophage origin of replication; arrow indicates direction of (+) strand synthesis
   7182..7231    -  misc_feature   bom (fragment): basis of mobility region from pBR322
   7333..7368    -  CDS            rop (fragment): Rop protein, which maintains plasmids at low copy number; rop
   7463..7567    +  promoter       AmpR promoter: bla
   7568..8428    +  CDS            AmpR: β-lactamase; bla; confers resistance to ampicillin, carbenicillin, and related antibiotics
   8599..9187    +  rep_origin     ori: high-copy-number ColE1/pMB1/pBR322/pUC origin of replication
