[The description below was written by a language model from this plasmid's Addgene catalogue record and pLannotate feature annotations shown in this document.]
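Description:
pX458_mCherry-HP1a-gRNA-1 is an all-in-one CRISPR/Cas9 expression plasmid built on the pX458-mCherry backbone and intended for transient delivery into human cells. It is maintained in E. coli as a high-copy plasmid through a ColE1/pUC-type origin and selected with ampicillin via the β-lactamase gene. An f1 phage origin is also present, along with a single AAV2 inverted terminal repeat and small bom and rop fragments that appear to be backbone remnants rather than functional elements.

The plasmid carries two expression units. A human U6 RNA polymerase III promoter drives a single guide RNA, with the targeting spacer placed between the promoter and the S. pyogenes gRNA scaffold. The guide is directed against human CBX5, which encodes HP1α, although the record lists the spacer sequence as unknown. An additional partial scaffold fragment is annotated just downstream of the full scaffold. The second unit uses a hybrid promoter made of the CMV enhancer, a chicken β-actin promoter fragment and a hybrid intron to express full-length S. pyogenes Cas9, which the annotation tool splits into contiguous N- and C-terminal portions. Cas9 is followed by a nucleoplasmin nuclear localization signal, then mCherry, and the unit ends in a bGH polyadenylation signal. According to the catalogue, mCherry is linked through a 2A peptide, so it is produced as a separate red reporter marking transfected cells. The 2A itself is not annotated in the feature table, and the catalogue's listing of mCherry as a tag on the insert is best read as this reporter.

The stated purpose is to cut the HP1α locus to allow knock-in of msfGFP. The donor template is not part of this plasmid and would have to be supplied separately.
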