Addgene plasmid #237634: pX458_mCherry-HP1a-gRNA-1
Purpose: Cas9 from S. pyogenes with 2A-mCherry, gRNA to knock-in msfGFP to HP1a locus
Depositing lab: Denes Hnisz. Depositing organization: Max Planck Institute for Molecular Genetics. Publication: Probing condensate microenvironments with a micropeptide killswitch. Zhang Y, Stoppelkamp I, Fernandez-Pernas P, Allram M, Charman M, Magalhaes AP, Piedavent-Salomon M, Sommer G, Sung YC, Meyer K, Grams N, Halko E, Dongre S, Meierhofer D, Malszycki M, Ilik IA, Aktas T, Kraushar ML, Vastenhouw N, Weitzman MD, Grebien F, Niskanen H, Hnisz D. Nature. 2025 Jun 4. doi: 10.1038/s41586-025-09141-5. PubMed 40468084.
Backbone
  Vector backbone: pX458-mCherry
  Vector type: CRISPR
Growth in bacteria
  Bacterial resistance: Ampicillin, 100 μg/mL
  Growth temperature: 37°C
  Growth strain: DH5alpha
  Copy number: High Copy
Gene/Insert
  Gene/Insert name: HP1a gRNA
  gRNA/shRNA sequence: Unknown
  Species: H. sapiens (human)
  Entrez Gene: CBX5 (a.k.a. HEL25, HP1, HP1A, HP1alpha)
  Tag / fusion protein: mCherry (N terminal on insert)
  Cloning method: Restriction Enzyme; 5′ cloning site Unknown (unknown if destroyed)
Terms and licenses: Academic/Nonprofit Terms; Industry Terms: Not Available to Industry
How to cite: pX458_mCherry-HP1a-gRNA-1 was a gift from Denes Hnisz (Addgene plasmid # 237634 ; http://n2t.net/addgene:237634 ; RRID:Addgene_237634)
